Addgene plasmid #8401: p224 pCMV-RFP/CREM
Purpose: Floxed RFP inserted within the coding sequence of cre recombinase.
Depositing lab: Jeffrey Green. Depositing organization: National Cancer Institute (NCI). Publication: A single vector containing modified cre recombinase and LOX recombination sequences for inducible tissue-specific amplification of gene expression. Kaczmarczyk SJ, Green JE. Nucleic Acids Res 2001 Jun 15;29(12):E56-6. 10.1093/nar/29.12.e56 PubMed 11410679.
Backbone
  Vector backbone: pBS185
  Backbone size w/o insert (bp): 6100
  Vector type: Mammalian Expression, Cre/Lox
Growth in bacteria
  Bacterial resistance: Ampicillin, 100 μg/mL
  Growth temperature: 37°C
  Growth strain: DH5alpha
  Copy number: High Copy
Gene/Insert
  Gene/Insert name: RFP/CREM (alt name: floxed RFP within Cre)
  Mutation: modified Cre, LOX 511 sites surrounding RFP within coding sequence of Cre
  Promoter: CMV
  Cloning method: Restriction Enzyme; 5′ cloning site n/a (unknown if destroyed); 3′ cloning site n/a (unknown if destroyed)
  Sequencing primers: 5′ na
Terms and licenses: Academic/Nonprofit Terms; Industry Terms: Not Available to Industry
Depositor comments: Derived from p218 pCMV-CREM-L.
How to cite: p224 pCMV-RFP/CREM was a gift from Jeffrey Green (Addgene plasmid # 8401 ; http://n2t.net/addgene:8401 ; RRID:Addgene_8401)
