[The description below was written by a language model from this plasmid's Addgene catalogue record.]
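Description:
p224 pCMV-RFP/CREM is a mammalian expression plasmid of the Cre/lox class, built on the pBS185 backbone (about 6.1 kb without the insert) and derived from an earlier construct, p218 pCMV-CREM-L. It is propagated in E. coli as a high-copy plasmid under ampicillin selection. The record does not name the bacterial origin of replication or any mammalian selection marker, and no feature table is available to confirm the positions of individual elements.

The payload is a CMV promoter driving a modified Cre recombinase (CREM) whose coding sequence is interrupted by a red fluorescent protein cassette flanked by LOX 511 sites. LOX 511 is a variant of loxP with an altered spacer; it recombines efficiently with another LOX 511 site but poorly with wild-type loxP. In this arrangement the floxed RFP segment splits the Cre reading frame, so recombination between the two LOX 511 sites would be expected to excise RFP and rejoin the Cre coding sequence, with loss of red fluorescence marking the event. The record does not state how the reading frames are organised across the junctions, how RFP itself is expressed, or what provides the initial recombinase activity.

According to the associated work, the plasmid belongs to a series developed to combine a modified Cre and LOX recombination sequences in a single vector, with the aim of inducible, tissue-specific amplification of gene expression. This construct appears to serve as a reporter-bearing version for following recombination within the Cre gene in mammalian cells.
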