>Addgene plasmid #8401 | p224 pCMV-RFP/CREM | addgene partial sequence | sequence record 17909 | CMV-F 5'-CGCAAATGGGCGGTAGGCGTG-3'
TCGTTTAGTGAACCGTCAGATCGCCTGGAGACGCCATCCACGCTGTTTTGTTCTCCATAGAAGACACCGA
CTCTAGAGGATCCCCTCGAGCGGCCGCCTAGGCCATGGCGAATTTACTGACGGTACCAATAACTTCGTAT
AATGTATACTATACGAAGTTATCTAGACCGGTCGCCACCATGGTGCGCTCCTCCAAGAACGTCATCAAGG
AGTTCATGCGCTTCAAGGTGCGCATGGAGGGCACCGTGAACGGCCACGAGTTCGAGATCGAGGGCGAGGG
CGAGGGCCGCCCCTACGAGGGCCNCNACACCGTGAAGCTGAAGGTGACCAAGGGCGGCCCCCTGCCCTTC
GCCTGGGACATCCTGTCCCCCCAGTTCCAGTACGGCTCCAAGGTGTACGTGAAGCACCCCGCCGACATCC
CCGACTACAAGAAGCTGTCCTTCCCCGAAGGCT
